>Addgene plasmid #214681 | pDual_dsCas9_Blast | addgene full sequence | sequence record 428811 | Addgene NGS Result
GTCGACGGATCGGGAGATCTCCCGATCCCCTATGGTGCACTCTCAGTACAATCTGCTCTGATGCCGCATA
GTTAAGCCAGTATCTGCTCCCTGCTTGTGTGTTGGAGGTCGCTGAGTAGTGCGCGAGCAAAATTTAAGCT
ACAACAAGGCAAGGCTTGACCGACAATTGCATGAAGAATCTGCTTAGGGTTAGGCGTTTTGCGCTGCTTC
GCGATGTACGGGCCAGATATACGCGTTGACATTGATTATTGACTAGTTATTAATAGTAATCAATTACGGG
GTCATTAGTTCATAGCCCATATATGGAGTTCCGCGTTACATAACTTACGGTAAATGGCCCGCCTGGCTGA
CCGCCCAACGACCCCCGCCCATTGACGTCAATAATGACGTATGTTCCCATAGTAACGCCAATAGGGACTT
TCCATTGACGTCAATGGGTGGAGTATTTACGGTAAACTGCCCACTTGGCAGTACATCAAGTGTATCATAT
GCCAAGTACGCCCCCTATTGACGTCAATGACGGTAAATGGCCCGCCTGGCATTATGCCCAGTACATGACC
TTATGGGACTTTCCTACTTGGCAGTACATCTACGTATTAGTCATCGCTATTACCATGGTGATGCGGTTTT
GGCAGTACATCAATGGGCGTGGATAGCGGTTTGACTCACGGGGATTTCCAAGTCTCCACCCCATTGACGT
CAATGGGAGTTTGTTTTGGCACCAAAATCAACGGGACTTTCCAAAATGTCGTAACAACTCCGCCCCATTG
ACGCAAATGGGCGGTAGGCGTGTACGGTGGGAGGTCTATATAAGCAGCGCGTTTTGCCTGTACTGGGTCT
CTCTGGTTAGACCAGATCTGAGCCTGGGAGCTCTCTGGCTAACTAGGGAACCCACTGCTTAAGCCTCAAT
AAAGCTTGCCTTGAGTGCTTCAAGTAGTGTGTGCCCGTCTGTTGTGTGACTCTGGTAACTAGAGATCCCT
CAGACCCTTTTAGTCAGTGTGGAAAATCTCTAGCAGTGGCGCCCGAACAGGGACTTGAAAGCGAAAGGGA
AACCAGAGGAGCTCTCTCGACGCAGGACTCGGCTTGCTGAAGCGCGCACGGCAAGAGGCGAGGGGCGGCG
ACTGGTGAGTACGCCAAAAATTTTGACTAGCGGAGGCTAGAAGGAGAGAGATGGGTGCGAGAGCGTCAGT
ATTAAGCGGGGGAGAATTAGATCGCGATGGGAAAAAATTCGGTTAAGGCCAGGGGGAAAGAAAAAATATA
AATTAAAACATATAGTATGGGCAAGCAGGGAGCTAGAACGATTCGCAGTTAATCCTGGCCTGTTAGAAAC
ATCAGAAGGCTGTAGACAAATACTGGGACAGCTACAACCATCCCTTCAGACAGGATCAGAAGAACTTAGA
TCATTATATAATACAGTAGCAACCCTCTATTGTGTGCATCAAAGGATAGAGATAAAAGACACCAAGGAAG
CTTTAGACAAGATAGAGGAAGAGCAAAACAAAAGTAAGACCACCGCACAGCAAGCGGCCGCTGATCTTCA
GACCTGGAGGAGGAGATATGAGGGACAATTGGAGAAGTGAATTATATAAATATAAAGTAGTAAAAATTGA
ACCATTAGGAGTAGCACCCACCAAGGCAAAGAGAAGAGTGGTGCAGAGAGAAAAAAGAGCAGTGGGAATA
GGAGCTTTGTTCCTTGGGTTCTTGGGAGCAGCAGGAAGCACTATGGGCGCAGCGTCAATGACGCTGACGG
TACAGGCCAGACAATTATTGTCTGGTATAGTGCAGCAGCAGAACAATTTGCTGAGGGCTATTGAGGCGCA
ACAGCATCTGTTGCAACTCACAGTCTGGGGCATCAAGCAGCTCCAGGCAAGAATCCTGGCTGTGGAAAGA
TACCTAAAGGATCAACAGCTCCTGGGGATTTGGGGTTGCTCTGGAAAACTCATTTGCACCACTGCTGTGC
CTTGGAATGCTAGTTGGAGTAATAAATCTCTGGAACAGATTTGGAATCACACGACCTGGATGGAGTGGGA
CAGAGAAATTAACAATTACACAAGCTTAATACACTCCTTAATTGAAGAATCGCAAAACCAGCAAGAAAAG
AATGAACAAGAATTATTGGAATTAGATAAATGGGCAAGTTTGTGGAATTGGTTTAACATAACAAATTGGC
TGTGGTATATAAAATTATTCATAATGATAGTAGGAGGCTTGGTAGGTTTAAGAATAGTTTTTGCTGTACT
TTCTATAGTGAATAGAGTTAGGCAGGGATATTCACCATTATCGTTTCAGACCCACCTCCCAACCCCGAGG
GGACCCGACAGGCCCGAAGGAATAGAAGAAGAAGGTGGAGAGAGAGACAGAGACAGATCCATTCGATTAG
TGAACGGATCGGCACTGCGTGCGCCAATTCTGCAGACAAATGGCAGTATTCATCCACAATTTTAAAAGAA
AAGGGGGGATTGGGGGGTACAGTGCAGGGGAAAGAATAGTAGACATAATAGCAACAGACATACAAACTAA
AGAATTACAAAAACAAATTACAAAAATTCAAAATTTTCGGGTTTATTACAGGGACAGCAGAGATCCAGTT
TGGTTAATTAAGGTACCGAGGGCCTATTTCCCATGATTCCTTCATATTTGCATATACGATACAAGGCTGT
TAGAGAGATAATTAGAATTAATTTGACTGTAAACACAAAGATATTAGTACAAAATACGTGACGTAGAAAG
TAATAATTTCTTGGGTAGTTTGCAGTTTTAAAATTATGTTTTAAAATGGACTATCATATGCTTACCGTAA
CTTGAAAGTATTTCGATTTCTTGGCTTTATATATCTTGTGGAAAGGACGAAACCTGCAGGTTTTAGAGCT
AGAAATAGCAAGTTAAAATAAGGCTAGTCCGTTATCAACTTGAAAAAGTGGCACCGAGTCGGTGCTTTTT
TGTTTTAGAGCTAGAAATAGCAAGTTAAAATAAGGCTAGTCCGTTTTTAGCGCGTGCGCCAATTCTGCAG
ACAAATGGCTCTAGAGAGGGCCTATTTCCCATGATTCCTTCATATTTGCATATACGATACAAGGCTGTTA
GAGAGATAATTGGAATTAATTTGACTGTAAACACAAAGATATTAGTACAAAATACGTGACGTAGAAAGTA
ATAATTTCTTGGGTAGTTTGCAGTTTTAAAATTATGTTTTAAAATGGACTATCATATGCTTACCGTAACT
TGAAAGTATTTCGATTTCTTGGCTTTATATATCTTGTGGAAAGGACCGTCTCTGTTTTAGAGCTAGAAAT
AGCAAGTTAAAATAAGGCTAGTCCGTTATCAACTTGAAAAAGTGGCACCGAGTCGGTGCTTTTTTGAATT
CGCTAGCTAGGTCTTGAAAGGAGTGGGAATTGGCTCCGGTGCCCGTCAGTGGGCAGAGCGCACATCGCCC
ACAGTCCCCGAGAAGTTGGGGGGAGGGGTCGGCAATTGATCCGGTGCCTAGAGAAGGTGGCGCGGGGTAA
ACTGGGAAAGTGATGTCGTGTACTGGCTCCGCCTTTTTCCCGAGGGTGGGGGAGAACCGTATATAAGTGC
AGTAGTCGCCGTGAACGTTCTTTTTCGCAACGGGTTTGCCGCCAGAACACAGGACCGGTTCTAGAGCCAC
CATGGGAGTGCAGGTGGAAACCATCTCCCCAGGTGACGGGCGCACCTTCCCCAAGCGCGGCCAGACCTGT
GTGGTGCACTACACCGGGATGCTTGAAGATGGAAAGAAAGTCGATTCCTCCCGGGACAGAAACAAGCCCT
TTAAGTTTATGCTAGGCAAGCAGGAGGTGATCCGAGGCTGGGAAGAAGGGGTTGCCCAGATGAGTGTGGG
TCAGAGAGCCAAACTGACTATATCTCCAGATTATGCCTATGGTGCCACTGGGCACCCAGGCATCATCCCA
CCACATGCCACTCTCGTCTTCGATGTGGAGCTTCTAAAACCGGAACCGGCTAGCATGGACAAGAAGTACA
GCATCGGCCTGGACATCGGCACCAACTCTGTGGGCTGGGCCGTGATCACCGACGAGTACAAGGTGCCCAG
CAAGAAATTCAAGGTGCTGGGCAACACCGACCGGCACAGCATCAAGAAGAACCTGATCGGAGCCCTGCTG
TTCGACAGCGGCGAAACAGCCGAGGCCACCCGGCTGAAGAGAACCGCCAGAAGAAGATACACCAGACGGA
AGAACCGGATCTGCTATCTGCAAGAGATCTTCAGCAACGAGATGGCCAAGGTGGACGACAGCTTCTTCCA
CAGACTGGAAGAGTCCTTCCTGGTGGAAGAGGATAAGAAGCACGAGCGGCACCCCATCTTCGGCAACATC
GTGGACGAGGTGGCCTACCACGAGAAGTACCCCACCATCTACCACCTGAGAAAGAAACTGGTGGACAGCA
CCGACAAGGCCGACCTGCGGCTGATCTATCTGGCCCTGGCCCACATGATCAAGTTCCGGGGCCACTTCCT
GATCGAGGGCGACCTGAACCCCGACAACAGCGACGTGGACAAGCTGTTCATCCAGCTGGTGCAGACCTAC
AACCAGCTGTTCGAGGAAAACCCCATCAACGCCAGCGGCGTGGACGCCAAGGCCATCCTGTCTGCCAGAC
TGAGCAAGAGCAGACGGCTGGAAAATCTGATCGCCCAGCTGCCCGGCGAGAAGAAGAATGGCCTGTTCGG
AAACCTGATTGCCCTGAGCCTGGGCCTGACCCCCAACTTCAAGAGCAACTTCGACCTGGCCGAGGATGCC
AAACTGCAGCTGAGCAAGGACACCTACGACGACGACCTGGACAACCTGCTGGCCCAGATCGGCGACCAGT
ACGCCGACCTGTTTCTGGCCGCCAAGAACCTGTCCGACGCCATCCTGCTGAGCGACATCCTGAGAGTGAA
CACCGAGATCACCAAGGCCCCCCTGAGCGCCTCTATGATCAAGAGATACGACGAGCACCACCAGGACCTG
ACCCTGCTGAAAGCTCTCGTGCGGCAGCAGCTGCCTGAGAAGTACAAAGAGATTTTCTTCGACCAGAGCA
AGAACGGCTACGCCGGCTACATTGACGGCGGAGCCAGCCAGGAAGAGTTCTACAAGTTCATCAAGCCCAT
CCTGGAAAAGATGGACGGCACCGAGGAACTGCTCGTGAAGCTGAACAGAGAGGACCTGCTGCGGAAGCAG
CGGACCTTCGACAACGGCAGCATCCCCCACCAGATCCACCTGGGAGAGCTGCACGCCATTCTGCGGCGGC
AGGAAGATTTTTACCCATTCCTGAAGGACAACCGGGAAAAGATCGAGAAGATCCTGACCTTCCGCATCCC
CTACTACGTGGGCCCTCTGGCCAGGGGAAACAGCAGATTCGCCTGGATGACCAGAAAGAGCGAGGAAACC
ATCACCCCCTGGAACTTCGAGGAAGTGGTGGACAAGGGCGCTTCCGCCCAGAGCTTCATCGAGCGGATGA
CCAACTTCGATAAGAACCTGCCCAACGAGAAGGTGCTGCCCAAGCACAGCCTGCTGTACGAGTACTTCAC
CGTGTATAACGAGCTGACCAAAGTGAAATACGTGACCGAGGGAATGAGAAAGCCCGCCTTCCTGAGCGGC
GAGCAGAAAAAGGCCATCGTGGACCTGCTGTTCAAGACCAACCGGAAAGTGACCGTGAAGCAGCTGAAAG
AGGACTACTTCAAGAAAATCGAGTGCTTCGACTCCGTGGAAATCTCCGGCGTGGAAGATCGGTTCAACGC
CTCCCTGGGCACATACCACGATCTGCTGAAAATTATCAAGGACAAGGACTTCCTGGACAATGAGGAAAAC
GAGGACATTCTGGAAGATATCGTGCTGACCCTGACACTGTTTGAGGACAGAGAGATGATCGAGGAACGGC
TGAAAACCTATGCCCACCTGTTCGACGACAAAGTGATGAAGCAGCTGAAGCGGCGGAGATACACCGGCTG
GGGCAGGCTGAGCCGGAAGCTGATCAACGGCATCCGGGACAAGCAGTCCGGCAAGACAATCCTGGATTTC
CTGAAGTCCGACGGCTTCGCCAACAGAAACTTCATGCAGCTGATCCACGACGACAGCCTGACCTTTAAAG
AGGACATCCAGAAAGCCCAGGTGTCCGGCCAGGGCGATAGCCTGCACGAGCACATTGCCAATCTGGCCGG
CAGCCCCGCCATTAAGAAGGGCATCCTGCAGACAGTGAAGGTGGTGGACGAGCTCGTGAAAGTGATGGGC
CGGCACAAGCCCGAGAACATCGTGATCGAAATGGCCAGAGAGAACCAGACCACCCAGAAGGGACAGAAGA
ACAGCCGCGAGAGAATGAAGCGGATCGAAGAGGGCATCAAAGAGCTGGGCAGCCAGATCCTGAAAGAACA
CCCCGTGGAAAACACCCAGCTGCAGAACGAGAAGCTGTACCTGTACTACCTGCAGAATGGGCGGGATATG
TACGTGGACCAGGAACTGGACATCAACCGGCTGTCCGACTACGATGTGGACCATATCGTGCCTCAGAGCT
TTCTGAAGGACGACTCCATCGACAACAAGGTGCTGACCAGAAGCGACAAGAACCGGGGCAAGAGCGACAA
CGTGCCCTCCGAAGAGGTCGTGAAGAAGATGAAGAACTACTGGCGGCAGCTGCTGAACGCCAAGCTGATT
ACCCAGAGAAAGTTCGACAATCTGACCAAGGCCGAGAGAGGCGGCCTGAGCGAACTGGATAAGGCCGGCT
TCATCAAGAGACAGCTGGTGGAAACCCGGCAGATCACAAAGCACGTGGCACAGATCCTGGACTCCCGGAT
GAACACTAAGTACGACGAGAATGACAAGCTGATCCGGGAAGTGAAAGTGATCACCCTGAAGTCCAAGCTG
GTGTCCGATTTCCGGAAGGATTTCCAGTTTTACAAAGTGCGCGAGATCAACAACTACCACCACGCCCACG
ACGCCTACCTGAACGCCGTCGTGGGAACCGCCCTGATCAAAAAGTACCCTAAGCTGGAAAGCGAGTTCGT
GTACGGCGACTACAAGGTGTACGACGTGCGGAAGATGATCGCCAAGAGCGAGCAGGAAATCGGCAAGGCT
ACCGCCAAGTACTTCTTCTACAGCAACATCATGAACTTTTTCAAGACCGAGATTACCCTGGCCAACGGCG
AGATCCGGAAGCGGCCTCTGATCGAGACAAACGGCGAAACCGGGGAGATCGTGTGGGATAAGGGCCGGGA
TTTTGCCACCGTGCGGAAAGTGCTGAGCATGCCCCAAGTGAATATCGTGAAAAAGACCGAGGTGCAGACA
GGCGGCTTCAGCAAAGAGTCTATCCTGCCCAAGAGGAACAGCGATAAGCTGATCGCCAGAAAGAAGGACT
GGGACCCTAAGAAGTACGGCGGCTTCGACAGCCCCACCGTGGCCTATTCTGTGCTGGTGGTGGCCAAAGT
GGAAAAGGGCAAGTCCAAGAAACTGAAGAGTGTGAAAGAGCTGCTGGGGATCACCATCATGGAAAGAAGC
AGCTTCGAGAAGAATCCCATCGACTTTCTGGAAGCCAAGGGCTACAAAGAAGTGAAAAAGGACCTGATCA
TCAAGCTGCCTAAGTACTCCCTGTTCGAGCTGGAAAACGGCCGGAAGAGAATGCTGGCCTCTGCCGGCGA
ACTGCAGAAGGGAAACGAACTGGCCCTGCCCTCCAAATATGTGAACTTCCTGTACCTGGCCAGCCACTAT
GAGAAGCTGAAGGGCTCCCCCGAGGATAATGAGCAGAAACAGCTGTTTGTGGAACAGCACAAGCACTACC
TGGACGAGATCATCGAGCAGATCAGCGAGTTCTCCAAGAGAGTGATCCTGGCCGACGCTAATCTGGACAA
AGTGCTGTCCGCCTACAACAAGCACCGGGATAAGCCCATCAGAGAGCAGGCCGAGAATATCATCCACCTG
TTTACCCTGACCAATCTGGGAGCCCCTGCCGCCTTCAAGTACTTTGACACCACCATCGACCGGAAGAGGT
ACACCAGCACCAAAGAGGTGCTGGACGCCACCCTGATCCACCAGAGCATCACCGGCCTGTACGAGACACG
GATCGACCTGTCTCAGCTGGGAGGCGACAAGCGACCTGCCGCCACAAAGAAGGCTGGACAGGCTAAGAAG
AAGAAAGATTACAAAGACGATGACGATAAGGGATCCGGAGCTACTAACTTCAGCCTGCTGAAGCAGGCTG
GGGACGTGGAGGAGAACCCTGGACCTAGGATGGCCAAGCCTTTGTCTCAAGAAGAATCCACCCTCATTGA
AAGAGCAACGGCTACAATCAACAGCATCCCCATCTCTGAAGACTACAGCGTCGCCAGCGCAGCTCTCTCT
AGCGACGGCCGCATCTTCACTGGTGTCAATGTATATCATTTTACTGGGGGACCTTGTGCAGAACTCGTGG
TGCTGGGCACTGCTGCTGCTGCGGCAGCTGGCAACCTGACTTGTATCGTCGCGATCGGAAATGAGAACAG
GGGCATCTTGAGCCCCTGCGGACGGTGCCGACAGGTGCTTCTCGATCTGCATCCTGGGATCAAAGCCATA
GTGAAGGACAGTGATGGACAGCCGACGGCAGTTGGGATTCGTGAATTGCTGCCCTCTGGTTATGTGTGGG
AGGGCGATCCTAAGTCGACAATCAACCTCTGGATTACAAAATTTGTGAAAGATTGACTGGTATTCTTAAC
TATGTTGCTCCTTTTACGCTATGTGGATACGCTGCTTTAATGCCTTTGTATCATGCTATTGCTTCCCGTA
TGGCTTTCATTTTCTCCTCCTTGTATAAATCCTGGTTGCTGTCTCTTTATGAGGAGTTGTGGCCCGTTGT
CAGGCAACGTGGCGTGGTGTGCACTGTGTTTGCTGACGCAACCCCCACTGGTTGGGGCATTGCCACCACC
TGTCAGCTCCTTTCCGGGACTTTCGCTTTCCCCCTCCCTATTGCCACGGCGGAACTCATCGCCGCCTGCC
TTGCCCGCTGCTGGACAGGGGCTCGGCTGTTGGGCACTGACAATTCCGTGGTGTTGTCGGGGAAATCATC
GTCCTTTCCTTGGCTGCTCGCCTGTGTTGCCACCTGGATTCTGCGCGGGACGTCCTTCTGCTACGTCCCT
TCGGCCCTCAATCCAGCGGACCTTCCTTCCCGCGGCCTGCTGCCGGCTCTGCGGCCTCTTCCGCGTCTTC
GCCTTCGCCCTCAGACGAGTCGGATCTCCCTTTGGGCCGCCTCCCCGCGTCGACTTTAAGACCAATGACT
TACAAGGCAGCTGTAGATCTTAGCCACTTTTTAAAAGAAAAGGGGGGACTGGAAGGGCTAATTCACTCCC
AACGAAGACAAGATCTGCTTTTTGCTTGTACTGGGTCTCTCTGGTTAGACCAGATCTGAGCCTGGGAGCT
CTCTGGCTAACTAGGGAACCCACTGCTTAAGCCTCAATAAAGCTTGCCTTGAGTGCTTCAAGTAGTGTGT
GCCCGTCTGTTGTGTGACTCTGGTAACTAGAGATCCCTCAGACCCTTTTAGTCAGTGTGGAAAATCTCTA
GCAGGGCCCGTTTAAACCCGCTGATCAGCCTCGACTGTGCCTTCTAGTTGCCAGCCATCTGTTGTTTGCC
CCTCCCCCGTGCCTTCCTTGACCCTGGAAGGTGCCACTCCCACTGTCCTTTCCTAATAAAATGAGGAAAT
TGCATCGCATTGTCTGAGTAGGTGTCATTCTATTCTGGGGGGTGGGGTGGGGCAGGACAGCAAGGGGGAG
GATTGGGAAGACAATAGCAGGCATGCTGGGGATGCGGTGGGCTCTATGGCTTCTGAGGCGGAAAGAACCA
GCTGGGGCTCTAGGGGGTATCCCC
[124 nt withheld, positions 9825-9948]
C
[91 nt withheld, positions 9950-10040]
A
[49 nt withheld, positions 10042-10090]
CCTTTGACGTTGGAGTCCACGTTCTTT
[37 nt withheld, positions 10118-10154]
ACCCTATCTCGGTCTATTCTTTTGATTTATAAGGGATTTTGCCGATTTCGGCCTATTGGTTAAAAAATGA
GCTGATTTAACAAAAATTTAACGCGAATTAATTCTGTGGAATGTGTGTCAGTTAGGGTGTGGAAAGTCCC
CAGGCTCCCCAGCAGGCAGAAGTATGCAAAGCATGCATCTCAATTAGTCAGCAACCAGGTGTGGAAAGTC
CCCAGGCTCCCCAGCAGGCAGAAGTATGCAAAGCATGCATCTCAATTAGTCAGCAACCATAGTCCCGCCC
CTAACTCCGCCCATCCCGCCCCTAACTCCGCCCAGTTCCGCCCATTCTCCGCCCCATGGCTGACTAATTT
TTTTTATTTATGCAGAGGCCGAGGCCGCCTCTGCCTCTGAGCTATTCCAGAAGTAGTGAGGAGGCTTTTT
TGGAGGCCTAGGCTTTTGCAAAAAGCTCCCGGGAGCTTGTATATCCATTTTCGGATCTGATCAGCACGTG
TTGACAATTAATCATCGGCATAGTATATCGGCATAGTATAATACGACAAGGTGAGGAACTAAACCATGGC
CAAGTTGACCAGTGCCGTTCCGGTGCTCACCGCGCGCGACGTCGCCGGAGCGGTCGAGTTCTGGACCGAC
CGGCTCGGGTTCTCCCGGGACTTCGTGGAGGACGACTTCGCCGGTGTGGTCCGGGACGACGTGACCCTGT
TCATCAGCGCGGTCCAGGACCAGGTGGTGCCGGACAACACCCTGGCCTGGGTGTGGGTGCGCGGCCTGGA
CGAGCTGTACGCCGAGTGGTCGGAGGTCGTGTCCACGAACTTCCGGGACGCCTCCGGGCCGGCCATGACC
GAGATCGGCGAGCAGCCGTGGGGGCGGGAGTTCGCCCTGCGCGACCCGGCCGGCAACTGCGTGCACTTCG
TGGCCGAGGAGCAGGACTGACACGTGCTACGAGATTTCGATTCCACCGCCGCCTTCTATGAAAGGTTGGG
CTTCGGAATCGTTTTCCGGGACGCCGGCTGGATGATCCTCCAGCGCGGGGATCTCATGCTGGAGTTCTTC
GCCCACCCCAACTTGTTTATTGCAGCTTATAATGGTTACAAATAAAGCAATAGCATCACAAATTTCACAA
ATAAAGCATTTTTTTCACTGCATTCTAGTTGTGGTTTGTCCAAACTCATCAATGTATCTTATCATGTCTG
TATACCGTCGACCTCTAGCTAGAGCTTGGCGTAATCATGGTCATAGCTGTTTCCTGTGTGAAATTGTTAT
CCGCTCACAATTCCACACAACATACGAGCCGGAAGCATAAAGTGTAAAGCCTGGGGTGCCTAATGAGTGA
GCTAACTCACATTAATTGCGTTGCGCTCACTGCCCGCTTTCCAGTCGGGAAACCTGTCGTGCCAGCTGCA
TTAATGAATCGGCCAACGCGCGGGGAGAGGCGGTTTGCGTATTGGGCGCTCTTCCGCTTCCTCGCTCACT
GACTCGCTGCGCTCGGTCGTTCGGCTGCGGCGAGCGGTATCAGCTCACTCAAAGGCGGTAATACGGTTAT
CCACAGAATCAGGGGATAACGCAGGAAAGAACATGTGAGCAAAAGGCCAGCAAAAGGCCAGGAACCGTAA
AAAGGCCGCGTTGCTGGCGTTTTTCCATAGGCTCCGCCCCCCTGACGAGCATCACAAAAATCGACGCTCA
AGTCAGAGGTGGCGAAACCCGACAGGACTATAAAGATACCAGGCGTTTCCCCCTGGAAGCTCCCTCGTGC
GCTCTCCTGTTCCGACCCTGCCGCTTACCGGATACCTGTCCGCCTTTCTCCCTTCGGGAAGCGTGGCGCT
TTCTCATAGCTCACGCTGTAGGTATCTCAGTTCGGTGTAGGTCGTTCGCTCCAAGCTGGGCTGTGTGCAC
GAACCCCCCGTTCAGCCCGACCGCTGCGCCTTATCCGGTAACTATCGTCTTGAGTCCAACCCGGTAAGAC
ACGACTTATCGCCACTGGCAGCAGCCACTGGTAACAGGATTAGCAGAGCGAGGTATGTAGGCGGTGCTAC
AGAGTTCTTGAAGTGGTGGCCTAACTACGGCTACACTAGAAGAACAGTATTTGGTATCTGCGCTCTGCTG
AAGCCAGTTACCTTCGGAAAAAGAGTTGGTAGCTCTTGATCCGGCAAACAAACCACCGCTGGTAGCGGTG
GTTTTTTTGTTTGCAAGCAGCAGATTACGCGCAGAAAAAAAGGATCTCAAGAAGATCCTTTGATCTTTTC
TACGGGGTCTGACGCTCAGTGGAACGAAAACTCACGTTAAGGGATTTTGGTCATGAGATTATCAAAAAGG
ATCTTCACCTAGATCCTTTTAAATTAAAAATGAAGTTTTAAATCAATCTAAAGTATATATGAGTAAACTT
GGTCTGACAGTTACCAATGCTTAATCAGTGAGGCACCTATCTCAGCGATCTGTCTATTTCGTTCATCCAT
AGTTGCCTGACTCCCCGTCGTGTAGATAACTACGATACGGGAGGGCTTACCATCTGGCCCCAGTGCTGCA
ATGATACCGCGAGACCCACGCTCACCGGCTCCAGATTTATCAGCAATAAACCAGCCAGCCGGAAGGGCCG
AGCGCAGAAGTGGTCCTGCAACTTTATCCGCCTCCATCCAGTCTATTAATTGTTGCCGGGAAGCTAGAGT
AAGTAGTTCGCCAGTTAATAGTTTGCGCAACGTTGTTGCCATTGCTACAGGCATCGTGGTGTCACGCTCG
TCGTTTGGTATGGCTTCATTCAGCTCCGGTTCCCAACGATCAAGGCGAGTTACATGATCCCCCATGTTGT
GCAAAAAAGCGGTTAGCTCCTTCGGTCCTCCGATCGTTGTCAGAAGTAAGTTGGCCGCAGTGTTATCACT
CATGGTTATGGCAGCACTGCATAATTCTCTTACTGTCATGCCATCCGTAAGATGCTTTTCTGTGACTGGT
GAGTACTCAACCAAGTCATTCTGAGAATAGTGTATGCGGCGACCGAGTTGCTCTTGCCCGGCGTCAATAC
GGGATAATACCGCGCCACATAGCAGAACTTTAAAAGTGCTCATCATTGGAAAACGTTCTTCGGGGCGAAA
ACTCTCAAGGATCTTACCGCTGTTGAGATCCAGTTCGATGTAACCCACTCGTGCACCCAACTGATCTTCA
GCATCTTTTACTTTCACCAGCGTTTCTGGGTGAGCAAAAACAGGAAGGCAAAATGCCGCAAAAAAGGGAA
TAAGGGCGACACGGAAATGTTGAATACTCATACTCTTCCTTTTTCAATATTATTGAAGCATTTATCAGGG
TTATTGTCTCATGAGCGGATACATATTTGAATGTATTTAGAAAAATAAACAAATAGGGGTTCCGCGCACA
TTTCCCCGAAAAGTGCCACCTGAC
Features (pLannotate 1.2.2; 37 found; start..end, strand, type, name):
     31..83      -  misc_feature   bom (fragment): basis of mobility region from pBR322
    238..617     +  enhancer       CMV enhancer: human cytomegalovirus immediate early enhancer
    618..817     +  promoter       CMV promoter: human cytomegalovirus (CMV) immediate early promoter
    835..1015    +  LTR            5' LTR (truncated): truncated 5' long terminal repeat (LTR) from HIV-1
   1062..1187    +  misc_feature   HIV-1 Ψ: packaging signal of human immunodeficiency virus type 1
   1171..1534    +  CDS            HIV-1 gag (fragment): gag protein from human immunodeficiency virus 1; gag
   1680..1913    +  misc_feature   RRE: The Rev response element (RRE) of HIV-1 allows for Rev-dependent mRNA export from the nucleus to the cytoplasm.
   2290..2390    +  CDS            Rev (fragment): human immunodeficiency virus 1 (HIV-1) Rev protein; rev; enhances nuclear export of unspliced and incompletely spliced viral mRNAs
   2440..2557    +  misc_feature   cPPT/CTS: central polypurine tract and central termination sequence of HIV-1
   2608..2848    +  promoter       U6 promoter: RNA polymerase III promoter for human U6 snRNA
   2860..2935    +  misc_RNA       gRNA scaffold: guide RNA scaffold for the Streptococcus pyogenes CRISPR/Cas9 system
   2942..2985    +  misc_RNA       gRNA scaffold (fragment): guide RNA scaffold for the Streptococcus pyogenes CRISPR/Cas9 system
   3026..3266    +  promoter       U6 promoter: RNA polymerase III promoter for human U6 snRNA
   3274..3349    +  misc_RNA       gRNA scaffold: guide RNA scaffold for the Streptococcus pyogenes CRISPR/Cas9 system
   3367..3385    +  CDS            small t antigen (fragment): SV40 (simian virus 40) small t antigen
   3411..3622    +  promoter       EF-1α core promoter: core promoter for human elongation factor EF-1α
   3642..3965    +  CDS            DD: destabilization domain that can be stabilized by Shield1 in the ProteoTuner™ system L106P mutant of FKBP12
   3975..8078    +  CDS            Cas9: Cas9 (Csn1) endonuclease from the Streptococcus pyogenes Type II CRISPR/Cas system generates RNA-guided double strand breaks in DNA
   8220..8615    +  CDS            BSD: blasticidin S deaminase; Aspergillus terreus BSD; confers resistance to blasticidin
   8630..9218    +  misc_feature   WPRE: woodchuck hepatitis virus posttranscriptional regulatory element
   9269..9288    +  misc_feature   cPPT/CTS (fragment): central polypurine tract and central termination sequence of HIV-1
   9290..9523    +  LTR            3' LTR (ΔU3): self-inactivating 3' long terminal repeat (LTR) from HIV-1
   9555..9779    +  polyA_signal   bGH poly(A) signal: bovine growth hormone polyadenylation signal
   9783..9804    +  promoter       SV40 promoter (fragment): SV40 enhancer and early promoter
   9825..10253   +  rep_origin     f1 ori (sequence partly withheld): f1 bacteriophage origin of replication; arrow indicates direction of (+) strand synthesis
  10267..10596   +  promoter       SV40 promoter: SV40 enhancer and early promoter
  10644..10691   +  promoter       EM7 promoter: synthetic bacterial promoter&nbsp
  10710..11084   +  CDS            BleoR: antibiotic-binding protein; Sh ble from Streptoalloteichus hindustanus; confers resistance to bleomycin, phleomycin, and Zeocin™
  11094..11219   +  CDS            ble (fragment): BLE_KLEPN - Experimental evidence at protein level: Swiss-Prot protein existence level 1. Binding protein with a strong affinity to the bleomycin family of antibiotics. Binds to CL990; an antimitotic-antibiotic compound. From Klebsiella pneumoniae.
  11214..11335   +  polyA_signal   SV40 poly(A) signal: SV40 polyadenylation signal
  11406..11428   -  protein_bind   lac operator (fragment): The lac repressor binds to the lac operator to inhibit transcription in E. coli. This inhibition can be relieved by adding lactose or isopropyl-β-D-thiogalactopyranoside (IPTG). lac repressor encoded by lacI
  11432..11462   -  promoter       lac promoter: promoter for the E. coli lac operon
  11477..11498   -  protein_bind   CAP binding site: CAP binding activates transcription in the presence of cAMP. E. coli catabolite activator protein
  11511..11603   -  CDS            lacI (fragment): lac repressor; lacI; The lac repressor binds to the lac operator to inhibit transcription in E. coli. This inhibition can be relieved by adding lactose or isopropyl-β-D-thiogalactopyranoside (IPTG).
  11786..12374   -  rep_origin     ori: high-copy-number ColE1/pMB1/pBR322/pUC origin of replication
  12545..13405   -  CDS            AmpR: β-lactamase; bla; confers resistance to ampicillin, carbenicillin, and related antibiotics
  13406..13510   -  promoter       AmpR promoter: bla
