[The description below was written by a language model from this plasmid's Addgene catalogue record and pLannotate feature annotations shown in this document.]
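Description:
pDual_dsCas9_Blast is a 13.5 kb empty-backbone lentiviral CRISPR vector designed to deliver two sgRNAs together with a drug-controllable Cas9 from a single provirus. It is propagated in E. coli through a high-copy ColE1/pUC-type origin with ampicillin selection (AmpR). The backbone also carries an f1 origin and an SV40/EM7-driven bleomycin/Zeocin resistance cassette, which lies outside the LTRs and so is not packaged. The viral framework is that of a third-generation, self-inactivating HIV-1 vector. A CMV enhancer/promoter replaces the U3 of the truncated 5' LTR to drive genomic RNA transcription. It is followed by the Ψ packaging signal with a gag fragment, the RRE for Rev-dependent export, the cPPT/CTS, a WPRE, and a ΔU3 3' LTR with a downstream bGH polyadenylation signal.

Between the LTRs sit two tandem human U6 (Pol III) promoters, each followed by an S. pyogenes gRNA scaffold. According to the catalogue entry these are two empty sgRNA cloning sites, so no spacers are present; the cloning enzymes are not stated. Downstream, an EF-1α core promoter drives an FKBP12 L106P destabilization domain positioned directly upstream of Cas9. The fusion protein is degraded unless the stabilizing ligand Shield1 is supplied, which is presumably the basis of the "inducible" (ds, destabilized) Cas9. The record says Cas9 is linked by a P2A peptide to blasticidin S deaminase; the P2A itself is not annotated in the feature table. This arrangement allows blasticidin selection of transduced cells from the same transcript. The vector is suited to temporally controlled single or dual-guide editing, such as paired knockouts or deletions, in mammalian cells.
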