Addgene plasmid #214681: pDual_dsCas9_Blast
Purpose: (Empty Backbone) Lentiviral expression vector for an inducible Cas9-P2A-Blasticidin resistance casette with two empty sgRNA cloning sites
Depositing lab: Kevin Janes. Depositing organization: University of Virginia.
Backbone
  Vector backbone: pDual_dsCas9_Blast
  Vector type: Lentiviral, CRISPR
Growth in bacteria
  Bacterial resistance: Ampicillin, 100 μg/mL
  Growth temperature: 30°C
  Growth strain: NEB Stable
  Copy number: High Copy
Gene/Insert
  Gene/Insert name: None
Terms and licenses: Academic/Nonprofit Terms; Industry Terms: Not Available to Industry
How to cite: pDual_dsCas9_Blast was a gift from Kevin Janes (Addgene plasmid # 214681 ; http://n2t.net/addgene:214681 ; RRID:Addgene_214681)
